Addgene plasmid #214423: Lenti-FAB(ER-mito)
Purpose: Detection of ER-mito contact site
Depositing lab: Chi-Lun Chang. Depositing organization: St. Jude Children's Research Hospital. Publication: A fluorogenic complementation tool kit for interrogating lipid droplet-organelle interaction. Li X, Gamuyao R, Wu ML, Cho WJ, King SV, Petersen RA, Stabley DR, Lindow C, Climer LK, Shirinifard A, Ferrara F, Throm RE, Robinson CG, Zhou Y, Carisey AF, Tebo AG, Chang CL. J Cell Biol. 2024 Sep 2;223(9):e202311126. doi: 10.1083/jcb.202311126. Epub 2024 Jul 1. PubMed 38949658.
Backbone
  Vector backbone: SJL CMV-GFP
  Vector type: Lentiviral
Growth in bacteria
  Bacterial resistance: Ampicillin, 100 μg/mL
  Growth temperature: 37°C
  Growth strain: NEB Stable
  Copy number: Unknown
Gene/Insert
  Gene/Insert name: RspAN-FRB-V5-Sec61_IRES_CFAST10-20nm-Halo-mito
  Species: H. sapiens (human)
  Promoter: CMV
  Tag / fusion protein: RspAN-FRB-V5 (N terminal on insert); CFAST10-Halo (C terminal on insert)
  Cloning method: Gibson Cloning
Terms and licenses: Academic/Nonprofit Terms; Industry Terms: Not Available to Industry
How to cite: Lenti-FAB(ER-mito) was a gift from Chi-Lun Chang (Addgene plasmid # 214423 ; http://n2t.net/addgene:214423 ; RRID:Addgene_214423)
