[The description below was written by a language model from this plasmid's Addgene catalogue record and pLannotate feature annotations shown in this document.]
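Description:
Lenti-FAB(ER-mito) is a self-inactivating HIV-1-based lentiviral transfer plasmid of about 10 kb, built on the SJL CMV-GFP backbone and used to detect contact sites between the endoplasmic reticulum and mitochondria. It is propagated in E. coli through a high-copy ColE1/pUC-type origin with ampicillin selection. An upstream CMV enhancer/promoter is fused to a truncated 5' LTR, presumably driving transcription of the viral genome in packaging cells. The Ψ packaging signal, a gag fragment, cPPT/CTS and RRE provide the cis elements for encapsidation, nuclear import and Rev-dependent export. A ΔU3 3' LTR followed by a rabbit β-globin poly(A) signal closes the vector. An SV40 origin lies in the plasmid backbone. No mammalian drug-selection marker is annotated.

The payload is a bicistronic cassette driven by an internal CMV promoter. The first cistron encodes RspAN-FRB-V5-Sec61: an N-terminal fragment of a split fluorogen-activating protein (annotated by homology to photoactive yellow protein), the FKBP-rapamycin binding domain FRB, a V5 tag and human Sec61β, which anchors the fusion on the ER membrane. A chimeric intron and an EMCV IRES follow and allow translation of the second cistron. This encodes CFAST10, the short complementary fragment, joined through what the insert name calls a 20 nm spacer to HaloTag. A Synj2bp-derived segment follows, which the insert name indicates is the mitochondrial targeting element. Where the ER and mitochondria come close enough together, the two fragments can complement each other and bind a cell-permeant fluorogen, giving a fluorescent readout of contact. HaloTag and V5 allow each half to be visualised independently. The short mPlum and mNeptune matches are probably linker sequences rather than functional fluorescent proteins.
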