Features (pLannotate 1.2.2; 40 found; start..end, strand, type, name):
     43..631     -  rep_origin     ori: high-copy-number ColE1/pMB1/pBR322/pUC origin of replication
    746..815     +  ncRNA          RNA-OUT: Accession: RF00240 - RNA-OUT
    864..1724    -  CDS            AmpR: β-lactamase; bla; confers resistance to ampicillin, carbenicillin, and related antibiotics
   1744..1832    -  promoter       AmpR promoter (fragment): bla
   1863..2242    +  enhancer       CMV enhancer: human cytomegalovirus immediate early enhancer
   2243..2446    +  promoter       CMV promoter: human cytomegalovirus (CMV) immediate early promoter
   2461..2641    +  LTR            5' LTR (truncated): truncated 5' long terminal repeat (LTR) from HIV-1
   2688..2813    +  misc_feature   HIV-1 Ψ: packaging signal of human immunodeficiency virus type 1
   2797..3156    +  CDS            HIV-1 gag (fragment): gag protein from human immunodeficiency virus 1; gag
   3305..3422    +  misc_feature   cPPT/CTS: central polypurine tract and central termination sequence of HIV-1
   3565..3648    +  CDS            vif (fragment): VIF_HV1BR - Experimental evidence at protein level: Swiss-Prot protein existence level 1. Counteracts the innate antiviral activity of host APOBEC3F and APOBEC3G. Forms a complex with host APOBEC3F and APOBEC3G thus preventing the entry of these lethally hypermutating enzymes into progeny virions. Recruits an active E3 ubiquitin ligase complex composed of elongin BC, CUL5, and RBX2 to induce polyubiquitination of APOBEC3G and APOBEC3F. In turn, they are directed to the 26S proteasome for degradation. Vif interaction with APOBEC3G also blocks its cytidine deaminase activity in a proteasome-inde
   3782..4015    +  misc_feature   RRE: The Rev response element (RRE) of HIV-1 allows for Rev-dependent mRNA export from the nucleus to the cytoplasm.
   4392..4417    +  CDS            Rev (fragment): human immunodeficiency virus 1 (HIV-1) Rev protein; rev; enhances nuclear export of unspliced and incompletely spliced viral mRNAs
   4417..4433    +  misc_feature   MCS (fragment): multiple cloning site
   4501..4804    +  enhancer       CMV enhancer: human cytomegalovirus immediate early enhancer
   4805..5008    +  promoter       CMV promoter: human cytomegalovirus (CMV) immediate early promoter
   5070..5411    +  CDS            pyp (fragment): PYP_HALHA - Experimental evidence at protein level: Swiss-Prot protein existence level 1. Photoactive blue light protein. Probably functions as a photoreceptor for a negative phototaxis response. From Halorhodospira halophila (Ectothiorhodospira halophila).
   5460..5481    +  CDS            mPlum (fragment): far-red monomeric derivative of DsRed fluorescent protein (Wang et al., 2004) mammalian codon-optimized
   5511..5775    +  CDS            FRB (fragment): FKBP-rapamycin binding domain of human FRAP
   5843..5874    +  CDS            mNeptune (fragment): monomeric far-red fluorescent protein derived from mKate
   5889..6179    +  CDS            Sec61β (sequence partly withheld): human Sec61β subunit of the translocon in the endoplasmic reticulum; SEC61B
   6180..6200    +  misc_feature   MCS (fragment): multiple cloning site
   6284..6513    +  intron         chimeric intron: chimera between introns from adenovirus and immunoglobulin heavy chain genes
   6696..7158    +  misc_feature   IRES: internal ribosome entry site (IRES) of the encephalomyocarditis virus (EMCV)
   7207..7236    +  CDS            Y-FAST (fragment): small protein tag, derived from photoactive yellow protein, that allows in vivo fluorescent labeling by addition of a cell-permeant fluorogen (Plamont et al., 2016)
   7522..8412    +  CDS            HaloTag®: modified bacterial dehalogenase that forms covalent bonds with chloroalkane derivatives
   8422..8457    +  misc_feature   MCS (fragment): multiple cloning site
   8458..8595    +  CDS            Synj2bp (fragment): SYJ2B_MOUSE - Also known as Arip2 From Mus musculus (Mouse).
   8625..8705    +  CDS            nef (fragment): NEF_HV1Z2 - Experimental evidence at protein level: Swiss-Prot protein existence level 1. Extracellular Nef protein targets CD4(+) T-lymphocytes for apoptosis by interacting with CXCR4 surface receptors. From Human immunodeficiency virus type 1 group M subtype D (isolate Z2/CDC-Z34) (HIV-1).
   8707..8848    +  LTR            3' LTR (ΔU3) (fragment): self-inactivating 3' long terminal repeat (LTR) from HIV-1
   8927..8982    +  polyA_signal   β-globin poly(A) signal: rabbit β-globin polyadenylation signal (Gil and Proudfoot, 1987)
   9367..9383    -  protein_bind   lac operator: The lac repressor binds to the lac operator to inhibit transcription in E. coli. This inhibition can be relieved by adding lactose or isopropyl-β-D-thiogalactopyranoside (IPTG). lac repressor encoded by lacI
   9391..9421    -  promoter       lac promoter: promoter for the E. coli lac operon
   9436..9457    -  protein_bind   CAP binding site: CAP binding activates transcription in the presence of cAMP. E. coli catabolite activator protein
   9470..9509    -  CDS            lacI (fragment): lac repressor; lacI; The lac repressor binds to the lac operator to inhibit transcription in E. coli. This inhibition can be relieved by adding lactose or isopropyl-β-D-thiogalactopyranoside (IPTG).
   9516..9538    +  promoter       SV40 promoter (fragment): SV40 enhancer and early promoter
   9562..9697    +  rep_origin     SV40 ori: SV40 origin of replication
   9717..9851    +  polyA_signal   SV40 poly(A) signal: SV40 polyadenylation signal
   9853..9907    -  CDS            lacI (fragment): lac repressor; lacI; The lac repressor binds to the lac operator to inhibit transcription in E. coli. This inhibition can be relieved by adding lactose or isopropyl-β-D-thiogalactopyranoside (IPTG).
   9909..10042   -  rep_origin     RSF ori (fragment): Plasmids containing the RSF 1030 origin of replication can be propagated in E. coli cells that contain additional plasmids with compatible origins.
>Addgene plasmid #214423 | Lenti-FAB(ER-mito) | addgene full sequence | sequence record 426355 | Addgene NGS Result
GCAAAAGGCCAGGAACCGTAAAAAGGCCGCGTTGCTGGCGTTTTTCCATAGGCTCCGCCCCCCTGACGAG
CATCACAAAAATCGACGCTCAAGTCAGAGGTGGCGAAACCCGACAGGACTATAAAGATACCAGGCGTTTC
CCCCTGGAAGCTCCCTCGTGCGCTCTCCTGTTCCGACCCTGCCGCTTACCGGATACCTGTCCGCCTTTCT
CCCTTCGGGAAGCGTGGCGCTTTCTCATAGCTCACGCTGTAGGTATCTCAGTTCGGTGTAGGTCGTTCGC
TCCAAGCTGGGCTGTGTGCACGAACCCCCCGTTCAGCCCGACCGCTGCGCCTTATCCGGTAACTATCGTC
TTGAGTCCAACCCGGTAAGACACGACTTATCGCCACTGGCAGCAGCCACTGGTAACAGGATTAGCAGAGC
GAGGTATGTAGGCGGTGCTACAGAGTTCTTGAAGTGGTGGCCTAACTACGGCTACACTAGAAGAACAGTA
TTTGGTATCTGCGCTCTGCTGAAGCCAGTTACCTTCGGAAAAAGAGTTGGTAGCTCTTGATCCGGCAAAC
AAACCACCGCTGGTAGCGGTGGTTTTTTTGTTTGCAAGCAGCAGATTACGCGCAGAAAAAAAGGATCTCA
AGAAGATCCTTTGATCTTTTCTACGGGGTCTGACGCTCAGTGGAACGAAAACTCACGTTAAGGGATTTTG
GTCATGGTGGTAGAATTGGTAAAGAGAGTCGTGTAAAATATCGAGTTCGCACATCTTGTTGTCTGATTAT
TGATTTTTGGCGAAACCATTTGATCATATGACAAGATGTGTATCTACCTTAACTTAATGATTTTGATAAA
AATCATTCTAGACGTCTCGTGCTTTACCAATGCTTAATCAGTGAGGCACCTATCTCAGCGATCTGTCTAT
TTCGTTCATCCATAGTTGCCTGACTCCCCGTCGTGTAGATAACTACGATACGGGAGGGCTTACCATCTGG
CCCCAGTGCTGCAATGATACCGCGAGACCCACGCTCACCGGCTCCAGATTTATCAGCAATAAACCAGCCA
GCCGGAAGGGCCGAGCGCAGAAGTGGTCCTGCAACTTTATCCGCCTCCATCCAGTCTATTAATTGTTGCC
GGGAAGCTAGAGTAAGTAGTTCGCCAGTTAATAGTTTGCGCAACGTTGTTGCCATTGCTACAGGCATCGT
GGTGTCACGCTCGTCGTTTGGTATGGCTTCATTCAGCTCCGGTTCCCAACGATCAAGGCGAGTTACATGA
TCCCCCATGTTGTGCAAAAAAGCGGTTAGCTCCTTCGGTCCTCCGATCGTTGTCAGAAGTAAGTTGGCCG
CAGTGTTATCACTCATGGTTATGGCAGCACTGCATAATTCTCTTACTGTCATGCCATCCGTAAGATGCTT
TTCTGTGACTGGTGAGTACTCAACCAAGTCATTCTGAGAATAGTGTATGCGGCGACCGAGTTGCTCTTGC
CCGGCGTCAATACGGGATAATACCGCGCCACATAGCAGAACTTTAAAAGTGCTCATCATTGGAAAACGTT
CTTCGGGGCGAAAACTCTCAAGGATCTTACCGCTGTTGAGATCCAGTTCGATGTAACCCACTCGTGCACC
CAACTGATCTTCAGCATCTTTTACTTTCACCAGCGTTTCTGGGTGAGCAAAAACAGGAAGGCAAAATGCC
GCAAAAAAGGGAATAAGGGCGACACGGAAATGTTGAATACTCATTGCTGGAGACGTCTAGAATTATTATT
GAAGCATTTATCAGGGTTATTGTCTCATGAGCGGATACATATTTGAATGTATTTAGAAAAATAAACAAAT
AGGGGTTCCGCGCACATTTCCCCGAAAAGTGCCACCTGGGTCGACATTGATTATTGACTAGTTATTAATA
GTAATCAATTACGGGGTCATTAGTTCATAGCCCATATATGGAGTTCCGCGTTACATAACTTACGGTAAAT
GGCCCGCCTGGCTGACCGCCCAACGACCCCCGCCCATTGACGTCAATAATGACGTATGTTCCCATAGTAA
CGCCAATAGGGACTTTCCATTGACGTCAATGGGTGGAGTATTTACGGTAAACTGCCCACTTGGCAGTACA
TCAAGTGTATCATATGCCAAGTACGCCCCCTATTGACGTCAATGACGGTAAATGGCCCGCCTGGCATTAT
GCCCAGTACATGACCTTATGGGACTTTCCTACTTGGCAGTACATCTACGTATTAGTCATCGCTATTACCA
TGGTGATGCGGTTTTGGCAGTACATCAATGGGCGTGGATAGCGGTTTGACTCACGGGGATTTCCAAGTCT
CCACCCCATTGACGTCAATGGGAGTTTGTTTTGGCACCAAAATCAACGGGACTTTCCAAAATGTCGTAAC
AACTCCGCCCCATTGACGCAAATGGGCGGTAGGCGTGTACGGTGGGAGGTCTATATAAGCAGAGCTCGTT
TAGTGAACCGGGGTCTCTCTGGTTAGACCAGATCTGAGCCTGGGAGCTCTCTGGCTAACTAGGGAACCCA
CTGCTTAAGCCTCAATAAAGCTTGCCTTGAGTGCTTCAAGTAGTGTGTGCCCGTCTGTTGTGTGACTCTG
GTAACTAGAGATCCCTCAGACCCTTTTAGTCAGTGTGGAAAATCTCTAGCAGTGGCGCCCGAACAGGGAC
TTGAAAGCGAAAGGGAAACCAGAGGAGCTCTCTCGACGCAGGACTCGGCTTGCTGAAGCGCGCACGGCAA
GAGGCGAGGGGCGGCGACTGGTGAGTACGCCAAAAATTTTGACTAGCGGAGGCTAGAAGGAGAGAGATGG
GTGCGAGAGCGTCAGTATTAAGCGGGGGAGAATTAGATCGCGATGGGAAAAAATTCGGTTAAGGCCAGGG
GGAAAGAAAAAATATAAATTAAAACATATAGTATGGGCAAGCAGGGAGCTAGAACGATTCGCAGTTAATA
CTGGCCTGTTAGAAACATCAGAAGGCTGTAGACAAATACTGGGACAGCTACAACCATCCCTTCAGACAGG
ATCAGAAGAACTTAGATCATTATATAATACAGTAGCAACCCTCTATTGTGTGCATCAAAGGATAGAGATA
AAAGACACCAAGGAAGCTTTAGACAAGATAGAGGAAGAGCAAAACAAAAGTAAGAAAAAAGCACAGCAAG
CAGCAGGATCTTCAGACCTGGAAATTCCCTACAATCCCCAAAGTCAAGGAGTAGTAGAATCTATGAATAA
AGAATTAAAGAAAATTATAGGACAGGTAAGAGATCAGGCTGAACATCTTAAGACAGCAGTACAAATGGCA
GTATTCATCCACAATTTTAAAAGAAAAGGGGGGATTGGGGGGTACAGTGCAGGGGAAAGAATAGTAGACA
TAATAGCAACAGACATACAAACTAAAGAATTACAAAAACAAATTACAAAAATTCAAAATTTTCGGGTTTA
TTACAGGGACAGCAGAAATCCACTTTGGAAAGGACCAGCAAAGCTCCTCTGGAAAGGTGAAGGGGCAGTA
GTAATACAAGATAATAGTGACATAAAAGTAGTGCCAAGAAGAAAAGCAAAGATCATTAGGGATTATGGAA
AACAGATGGCAGGTGATGATTGTGTGGCAAGTAGACAGGATGAGGATTAGAACATGGAAAAGTTTAGTAA
AACACCATAAGGAGGAGATATGAGGGACAATTGGAGAAGTGAATTATATAAATATAAAGTAGTAAAAATT
GAACCATTAGGAGTAGCACCCACCAAGGCAAAGAGAAGAGTGGTGCAGAGAGAAAAAAGAGCAGTGGGAA
TAGGAGCTTTGTTCCTTGGGTTCTTGGGAGCAGCAGGAAGCACTATGGGCGCAGCGTCAATGACGCTGAC
GGTACAGGCCAGACAATTATTGTCTGGTATAGTGCAGCAGCAGAACAATTTGCTGAGGGCTATTGAGGCG
CAACAGCATCTGTTGCAACTCACAGTCTGGGGCATCAAGCAGCTCCAGGCAAGAATCCTGGCTGTGGAAA
GATACCTAAAGGATCAACAGCTCCTGGGGATTTGGGGTTGCTCTGGAAAACTCATTTGCACCACTGCTGT
GCCTTGGAATGCTAGTTGGAGTAATAAATCTCTGGAACAGATTTGGAATCACACGACCTGGATGGAGTGG
GACAGAGAAATTAACAATTACACAAGCTTAATACACTCCTTAATTGAAGAATCGCAAAACCAGCAAGAAA
AGAATGAACAAGAATTATTGGAATTAGATAAATGGGCAAGTTTGTGGAATTGGTTTAACATAACAAATTG
GCTGTGGTATATAAAATTATTCATAATGATAGTAGGAGGCTTGGTAGGTTTAAGAATAGTTTTTGCTGTA
CTTTCTATAGTGAATAGAGTTAGGCAGGGATATTCACCATTATCGTTTCAGACCCACCTCCCAACCCCGA
GGGGACCGAGCTCAAGCTTCGAACGCGTGCTAGTTATTAATAGTAATCAATTACGGGGTCATTAGTTCAT
AGCCCATATATGGAGTTCCGCGTTACATAACTTACGGTAAATGGCCCGCCTGGCTGACCGCCCAACGACC
CCCGCCCATTGACGTCAATAATGACGTATGTTCCCATAGTAACGCCAATAGGGACTTTCCATTGACGTCA
ATGGGTGGAGTATTTACGGTAAACTGCCCACTTGGCAGTACATCAAGTGTATCATATGCCAAGTACGCCC
CCTATTGACGTCAATGACGGTAAATGGCCCGCCTGGCATTATGCCCAGTACATGACCTTATGGGACTTTC
CTACTTGGCAGTACATCTACGTATTAGTCATCGCTATTACCATGGTGATGCGGTTTTGGCAGTACATCAA
TGGGCGTGGATAGCGGTTTGACTCACGGGGATTTCCAAGTCTCCACCCCATTGACGTCAATGGGAGTTTG
TTTTGGCACCAAAATCAACGGGACTTTCCAAAATGTCGTAACAACTCCGCCCCATTGACGCAAATGGGCG
GTAGGCGTGTACGGTGGGAGGTCTATATAAGCAGAGCTCGTTTAGTGAACCGGGCTCGTTTAGTGAACCC
TCGAGGAATTCCGTACGGAACCGGTCACCATGGAGACCGTGAGATTCGGCGGCGACGACATCGAGAACAG
CCTGGCCAAGATGGACGACAAGGCCCTGGACAAGCTGGCCTTCGGCGCCATCCAGCTGGACGGCAACGGC
AAGATCATCCACTACAACGCCGCCGAGGGCACCATCACCGGCAGAGACCCCAAGACCGTGATCGGCAAGA
ACTTCTTCACCGACGTGGCCCCCGGCACCCAGAGCAAGGAGTTCCAGGGCAGATTCAAGGAGGGCGTGCA
GAAGGGCGACCTGAACACCATGTTCGAGTGGATGATCCCCACCAGCAGAGGCCCCACCAAGGTGAAGGTG
CACATGAAGAAGGCCATGACCTCCGGAGGAGGCGGCAGCGGCGGAGGGGGATCTCTACCGGTCGCCACCA
TGGTGAGCAAGGGCGAGGAGGGCAGCGGCGGAGGGGGATCAGGAGGGGGCGAGATGTGGCATGAAGGCCT
GGAAGAGGCATCTCGTTTGTACTTTGGGGAAAGGAACGTGAAAGGCATGTTTGAGGTGCTGGAGCCCTTG
CATGCTATGATGGAACGGGGCCCCCAGACTCTGAAGGAAACATCCTTTAATCAGGCCTATGGTCGAGATT
TAATGGAGGCCCAAGAGTGGTGCAGGAAGTACATGAAATCAGGGAATGTCAAGGACCTCACCCAAGCCTG
GGACCTCTATTATCATGTGTTCCGACGAATCTCAAGTGGCAGCGGAGGTAGTGGGAGCGGTGGCAAGCCC
ATCCCCAACCCCCTGCTGGGCCTGGACAGCACCAAACTTAATGGCATGGACGAGCTGTACAAGTCCGGAC
TCAGATCT
[288 nt withheld, positions 5889-6176]
TAGGAATTCTGCAGTCGACGGTACATGGCCGAGGACTAAGCGGCCGCATAGATAACTGATCCAGTGTGCT
GGAATTAATTCGCTGTCTGCGAGGGCCAGCTGTTGGGGTGAGTACTCCCTCTCAAAAGCGGGCATGACTT
CTGCGCTAAGATTGTCAGTTTCCAAAAACGAGGAGGATTTGATATTCACCTGGCCCGCGGTGATGCCTTT
GAGGGTGGCCGCGTCCATCTGGTCAGAAAAGACAATCTTTTTGTTGTCAAGCTTGAGGTGTGGCAGGCTT
GAGATCTGGCCATACACTTGAGTGACAATGACATCCACTTTGCCTTTCTCTCCACAGGTGTCCACTCCCA
GGTCCAACTGCAGGTCGAGCATGCATCTAGGGCGGCCAATTCCGCCCCTCTCCCCCCCCCCCTCTCCCTC
CCCCCCCCCTAACGTTACTGGCCGAAGCCGCTTGGAATAAGGCCGGTGTGCGTTTGTCTATATGTTATTT
TCCACCATATTGCCGTCTTTTGGCAATGTGAGGGCCCGGAAACCTGGCCCTGTCTTCTTGACGAGCATTC
CTAGGGGTCTTTCCCCTCTCGCCAAAGGAATGCAAGGTCTGTTGAATGTCGTGAAGGAAGCAGTTCCTCT
GGAAGCTTCTTGAAGACAAACAACGTCTGTAGCGACCCTTTGCAGGCAGCGGAACCCCCCACCTGGCGAC
AGGTGCCTCTGCGGCCAAAAGCCACGTGTATAAGATACACCTGCAAAGGCGGCACAACCCCAGTGCCACG
TTGTGAGTTGGATAGTTGTGGAAAGAGTCAAATGGCTCTCCTCAAGCGTATTCAACAAGGGGCTGAAGGA
TGCCCAGAAGGTACCCCATTGTATGGGATCTGATCTGGGGCCTCGGTGCACATGCTTTACATGTGTTTAG
TCGAGGTTAAAAAAACGTCTAGGCCCCCCGAACCACGGGGACGTGGTTTTCCTTTGAAAAACACGATGAT
AAGCTTGCCACAACCCGGGAGGCGCGCCGTCAGATCCGCTAGCCACCATGGGTGACAGCTATTGGGTCTT
TGTGAAACGGACTAGTGAAACCGAAACCGGAGGCGGCTCCGGAGGCAGCGGCGGTTCTGGAGGTTCCACC
CTACCGGTCTCAGCTGGAGGCAGTGCTGGTGGAAGTGCCGGAGGTAGAATTCTAGAAGGTGCCGCAAGAG
AGGCTGCCGCTAGGGAAGCAGCTGCACGTGAGGCAGCTGCTAGAGAAGCTGCAGCCAGGGAGGCTGCAGC
TAGAGCATCAGGTGGTGGCGGTTCAGGCGGAGGTGGATCTGGAGGTGGCGGATCGGGTGGGGGAGGTTCG
ACACCGGTCGCCACCATGGCAGAAATCGGTACTGGCTTTCCATTCGACCCCCATTATGTGGAAGTCCTGG
GCGAGCGCATGCACTACGTCGATGTTGGTCCGCGCGATGGCACCCCTGTGCTGTTCCTGCACGGTAACCC
GACCTCCTCCTACGTGTGGCGCAACATCATCCCGCATGTTGCACCGACCCATCGCTGCATTGCTCCAGAC
CTGATCGGTATGGGCAAATCCGACAAACCAGACCTGGGTTATTTCTTCGACGACCACGTCCGCTTCATGG
ATGCCTTCATCGAAGCCCTGGGTCTGGAAGAGGTCGTCCTGGTCATTCACGACTGGGGCTCCGCTCTGGG
TTTCCACTGGGCCAAGCGCAATCCAGAGCGCGTCAAAGGTATTGCATTTATGGAGTTCATCCGCCCTATC
CCGACCTGGGACGAATGGCCAGAATTTGCCCGCGAGACCTTCCAGGCCTTCCGCACCACCGACGTCGGCC
GCAAGCTGATCATCGATCAGAACGTTTTTATCGAGGGTACGCTGCCGATGGGTGTCGTCCGCCCGCTGAC
TGAAGTCGAGATGGACCATTACCGCGAGCCGTTCCTGAATCCTGTTGACCGCGAGCCACTGTGGCGCTTC
CCAAACGAGCTGCCAATCGCCGGTGAGCCAGCGAACATCGTCGCGCTGGTCGAAGAATACATGGACTGGC
TGCACCAGTCCCCTGTCCCGAAGCTGCTGTTCTGGGGCACCCCAGGCGTTCTGATCCCACCGGCCGAAGC
CGCTCGCCTGGCCAAAAGCCTGCCTAACTGCAAGGCTGTGGACATCGGCCCGGGTCTGAATCTGCTGCAA
GAAGACAACCCGGACCTGATCGGCAGCGAGATCGCGCGCTGGCTGTCGACGCTCGAGATTTCCGGCATGT
ACAAGTCCGGACTCAGATCTCGAGCTCAAGCTTCGAATTCTTTGCAGGTGCAGAATGGACCTATAGGACA
TCGAGGTGAAGGGGACCCAAGTGGTATTCCCATATTTATGGTGCTGGTGCCAGTGTTTGCCCTCACCATG
GTAGCAGCCTGGGCTTTCATGAGATACCGGCAACAACTTTGATAAGGATCCACCGGATCGGTACAAGGCG
GCCGCACTAGGTACCTTTAAGACCAATGACTTACAAGGCAGCTGTAGATCTTAGCCACTTTTTAAAAGAA
AAGGGGGGACTGGAAGGGCTAATTCACTCCCAAAGAAGACAAGATCTGCTTTTTGCCTGTACTGGGTCTC
TCTGGTTAGACCAGATCTGAGCCTGGGAGCTCTCTGGCTAACTAGGGAACCCACTGCTTAAGCCTCAATA
AAGCTTGCCTTGTCGTGCTAGCAGATCTTTTTCCCTCTGCCAAAAATTATGGGGACATCATGAAGCCCCT
TGAGCATCTGACTTCTGGCTAATAAAGGAAATTTATTTTCATTGCAATAGTGTGTTGGAATTTTTTGTGT
CTCTCACTCGGAAGGACATATGGGAGGGCAAATCATTTAAAACATCAGAATGAGTATTTGGTTTAGAGTT
TGGCAACATATGCCCATATGCTGGCTGCCATGAACAAAGGTTGGCTATAAAGAGGTCATCAGTATATGAA
ACAGCCCCCTGCTGTCCATTCCTTATTCCATAGAAAAGCCTTGACTTGAGGTTAGATTTTTTTTATATTT
TGTTTTGTGTTATTTTTTTCTTTAACATCCCTAAAATTTTCCTTACATGTTTTACTAGCCAGATTTTTCC
TCCTCTCCTGACTACTCCCAGTCATAGCTGTCCCTCTTCTCTTATGGAGATCCCTCGACCTGCAGCCCAA
GCTTGGCGTAATCATGGTCATAGCTGTTTCCTGTGTGAAATTGTTATCCGCTCACAATTCCACACAACAT
ACGAGCCGGAAGCATAAAGTGTAAAGCCTGGGGTGCCTAATGAGTGAGCTAACTCACATTAATTGCGTTG
CGCTCACTGCCCGCTTTCCAGTCGGGAAACCTGTCGTGCCAGCGGATCCGCATCTCAATTAGTCAGCAAC
CATAGTCCCGCCCCTAACTCCGCCCATCCCGCCCCTAACTCCGCCCAGTTCCGCCCATTCTCCGCCCCAT
GGCTGACTAATTTTTTTTATTTATGCAGAGGCCGAGGCCGCCTCGGCCTCTGAGCTATTCCAGAAGTAGT
GAGGAGGCTTTTTTGGAGGCCTAGGCTTTTGCAAAAAGCTAACTTGTTTATTGCAGCTTATAATGGTTAC
AAATAAAGCAATAGCATCACAAATTTCACAAATAAAGCATTTTTTTCACTGCATTCTAGTTGTGGTTTGT
CCAAACTCATCAATGTATCTTATCATGTCTGGATCCGCTGCATTAATGAATCGGCCAACGCGCGGGGAGA
GGCGGTTTGCGTATTGGGCGCTCTTCCGCTTCCTCGCTCACTGACTCGCTGCGCTCGGTCGTTCGGCTGC
GGCGAGCGGTATCAGCTCACTCAAAGGCGGTAATACGGTTATCCACAGAATCAGGGGATAACGCAGGAAA
GAACATGTGAGCAAAAGGCCA
